Addgene plasmid #32027: pRSF-KpDcr1deltaC(E224Q)
Depositing lab: David Bartel. Depositing organization: Whitehead Institute for Biomedical Research. Publication: The inside-out mechanism of dicers from budding yeasts. Weinberg DE, Nakanishi K, Patel DJ, Bartel DP. Cell. 2011 Jul 22;146(2):262-76. 10.1016/j.cell.2011.06.021 PubMed 21784247.
Backbone
  Vector backbone: sumo-pRSFduet-1
  Backbone manufacturer: Novagen
  Backbone size w/o insert (bp): 4100
  Modifications to backbone: amino-terminal Ulp1-cleavable His6-SUMO
  Vector type: Bacterial Expression
Growth in bacteria
  Bacterial resistance: Kanamycin, 50 μg/mL
  Growth temperature: 37°C
  Growth strain: DH5alpha
  Copy number: Unknown
Gene/Insert
  Gene/Insert name: DCR1(15-355)
  Species: K. polysporus
  Mutation: E224Q
  Promoter: T7
  Tag / fusion protein: His6-SUMO (N terminal on backbone)
  Cloning method: Restriction Enzyme; 5′ cloning site BamHI (unknown if destroyed); 3′ cloning site XhoI (unknown if destroyed)
  Sequencing primers: 5′ T7
Terms and licenses: Academic/Nonprofit Terms; Industry Terms: Not Available to Industry
Depositor comments: The species of DCR1 is Kluyveromyces polysporus, which is also known as Vanderwaltozyma polyspora
How to cite: pRSF-KpDcr1deltaC(E224Q) was a gift from David Bartel (Addgene plasmid # 32027 ; http://n2t.net/addgene:32027 ; RRID:Addgene_32027)
