[The description below was written by a language model from this plasmid's Addgene catalogue record and pLannotate feature annotations shown in this document.]
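Description:
pRSF-KpDcr1deltaC(E224Q) is a bacterial expression plasmid built on a modified Novagen pRSFDuet-1 backbone that supplies an amino-terminal His6-SUMO tag removable with Ulp1 protease. It replicates from the RSF1030 origin, which is compatible with other common origins and so allows co-maintenance with additional plasmids in E. coli. It is selected with kanamycin through an aph(3')-Ia resistance gene. The backbone also carries lacI with its own promoter, so transcription from the T7 promoter would be expected to be repressed until induced with IPTG in a host that supplies T7 RNA polymerase. A T7 terminator lies downstream of the coding region.

The insert, cloned between BamHI and XhoI, encodes residues 15–355 of Dcr1, the Dicer of the budding yeast Kluyveromyces polysporus (also called Vanderwaltozyma polyspora). As the name indicates, this is a carboxy-terminally truncated form, and it carries an E224Q substitution. The feature table is consistent with this layout: a short His-tag match, a thrombin site and a truncated yeast SMT3 (SUMO) segment precede an open reading frame in which a region shows homology to bacterial RNase III (rnc), reflecting the RNase III-type domain of the protein. The small hits labelled capTEV, SET1, TcR and the extra AmpR promoter fragment are probably partial annotation matches to backbone sequence rather than functional elements.

The record does not state the functional consequence of E224Q. The associated work concerns the mechanism of budding-yeast Dicers, so the plasmid is evidently meant for producing and purifying recombinant mutant protein from E. coli, with affinity capture via His6 and tag removal by SUMO cleavage, for biochemical or structural study.
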