Features (pLannotate 1.2.2; 16 found; start..end, strand, type, name):
     33..49      +  CDS            capTEV™ (fragment): composite tag for in vivo biotinylation, TEV protease cleavage, and 6xHis tagging
     60..77      +  CDS            thrombin site: thrombin recognition and cleavage site
     90..382     +  CDS            SUMO (fragment): cleavable ubiquitin-like protein tag; S. cerevisiae SMT3 (truncated)
    756..893     +  CDS            rnc (fragment): RNC_HELHP - Protein inferred from homology: Swiss-Prot protein existence level 3. Digests double-stranded RNA. Involved in the processing of primary rRNA transcript to yield the immediate precursors to the large and small rRNAs (23S and 16S). Processes some mRNAs, and tRNAs when they are encoded in the rRNA operon. Processes pre-crRNA and tracrRNA of type II CRISPR loci if present in the organism. From Helicobacter hepaticus (strain ATCC 51449 / 3B1).
   1474..1491    +  CDS            SET1 (fragment): solubility-enhancement tag derived from T7 phage gene 10B
   1499..1546    +  terminator     T7 terminator: transcription terminator for bacteriophage T7 RNA polymerase
   1710..1767    +  promoter       AmpR promoter (fragment): bla
   1776..2591    -  CDS            KanR: aminoglycoside phosphotransferase; aph(3')-Ia; confers resistance to kanamycin in bacteria or G418 (Geneticin®) in eukaryotes
   2592..2683    -  promoter       AmpR promoter: bla
   2699..3448    -  rep_origin     RSF ori: Plasmids containing the RSF 1030 origin of replication can be propagated in E. coli cells that contain additional plasmids with compatible origins.
   3531..3595    -  CDS            TcR (fragment): tetracycline efflux protein; tet; confers resistance to tetracycline
   3610..3631    -  protein_bind   CAP binding site: CAP binding activates transcription in the presence of cAMP. E. coli catabolite activator protein
   3644..4726    -  CDS            lacI: lac repressor; lacI; The lac repressor binds to the lac operator to inhibit transcription in E. coli. This inhibition can be relieved by adding lactose or isopropyl-β-D-thiogalactopyranoside (IPTG).
   4727..4804    -  promoter       lacI promoter: lacI
   4812..4847    -  CDS            TcR (fragment): tetracycline efflux protein; tet; confers resistance to tetracycline
   4850..4866    +  promoter       T7 promoter (fragment): promoter for bacteriophage T7 RNA polymerase
>Addgene plasmid #32027 | pRSF-KpDcr1deltaC(E224Q) | depositor full sequence | sequence record 36158 | pRSF-KpDcr1deltaC(E224Q) sequence 4866 bps
CTTTAATAAGGAGATATACCATGGGCAGCAGCCATCATCATCATCATCACAGCAGCGGCCTGGTGCCGCG
CGGCAGCCATATGGCTAGCATGTCGGACTCAGAAGTCAATCAAGAAGCTAAGCCAGAGGTCAAGCCAGAA
GTCAAGCCTGAGACTCACATCAATTTAAAGGTGTCCGATGGATCTTCAGAGATCTTCTTCAAGATCAAAA
AGACCACTCCTTTAAGAAGGCTGATGGAAGCGTTCGCTAAAAGACAGGGTAAGGAAATGGACTCCTTAAG
ATTCTTGTACGACGGTATTAGAATCCAAGCTGATCAGACCCCTGAAGATTTGGACATGGAGGATAACGAT
ATTATTGAGGCTCACAGAGAACAGATTGGTGGATCCAGCAACGAGTTAAAAGTTAGAGAATTTTATAGAC
TCCACAATGCTTGTGTGAAATTGAAAGAGTCTATTAAATTGATTTATGAAAACCCATTGGTAACTGACCA
AAATGTTTTGAATTTGGGAACTGCAGAAAATACTATTGATTATACAATTTTAAACACACCTACACTAAAT
GTTGCTAAAACTTTACTGGGCAATAGATATTCATTAGATCTAATAGATCTTTTTCAATCTCATGATTTCA
AAGATTCAAACACTGATGTGGATATGTTTATTAAATATCCTGTGGTTTATGATGAAAATTTGGAAAATTT
AGCATTTATGCATAAAAGTTTTCCAAATATGAATGCACATCTAAATGATGCTCAAAAGACTCAATTATCT
AATGAAAGGTTAGAATTTTTGGGTGATAGTTGGCTAGGTGCTTTAGTTTCATATATTGTATACACCAGAT
TTCCTTCTGCAAATGAAGGTATGCTTTCTCAAATGAAAGAATCAATAGTAAATAATAATAATCTATTTGA
TTGGAGTACAAAATTAAACTTCACCAAGAGATTACAAGGTAATATCGCTACACCTACTAGAGTGGTCAAA
GATAAAATGTCTAAACGTTATGCTGATTGTGTTCAAGCCTATATTGGTGCATTGGTTATTGATAGATTTG
GCACTGAGTTTTTGGATATCAAGGAATGGTTAGAAGAACTATCAGAAAAAAAATTGGCCAAATCGAGCCA
AATGGTGATAAAGGAACCATTAAATAAAAATGCTAAAAATGAATTAGCCGAATTACTGCAAATTAACAAA
TTAGGACATAAACTTCATTACAGAAAGCTTACAGAAATGCCTCCATTCAGAGTTGAAGTTAAAATAGGTG
ACATTCTGTTAGACGAAGCTGAAGGTAACAGTATAAGGGAAGCAGAACACAGAGCTGCGATGAAGGTATT
GGAAAATGATGAATTATTGAGGAAATATTCGGTTTATGATTTAGAGGATGGAAACTCGAAGAAATATTCT
ATTGAAGAGTAACTGCTGCGAAATTTGAACGCCAGCACATGGACTCGTCTACTAGCGCAGCTTAATTAAC
CTAGGCTGCTGCCACCGCTGAGCAATAACTAGCATAACCCCTTGGGGCCTCTAAACGGGTCTTGAGGGGT
TTTTTGCTGAAACCTCAGGCATTTGAGAAGCACACGGTCACACTGCTTCCGGTAGTCAATAAACCGGTAA
ACCAGCAATAGACATAAGCGGCTATTTAACGACCCTGCCCTGAACCGACGACAAGCTGACGACCGGGTCT
CCGCAAGTGGCACTTTTCGGGGAAATGTGCGCGGAACCCCTATTTGTTTATTTTTCTAAATACATTCAAA
TATGTATCCGCTCATGAATTAATTCTTAGAAAAACTCATCGAGCATCAAATGAAACTGCAATTTATTCAT
ATCAGGATTATCAATACCATATTTTTGAAAAAGCCGTTTCTGTAATGAAGGAGAAAACTCACCGAGGCAG
TTCCATAGGATGGCAAGATCCTGGTATCGGTCTGCGATTCCGACTCGTCCAACATCAATACAACCTATTA
ATTTCCCCTCGTCAAAAATAAGGTTATCAAGTGAGAAATCACCATGAGTGACGACTGAATCCGGTGAGAA
TGGCAAAAGTTTATGCATTTCTTTCCAGACTTGTTCAACAGGCCAGCCATTACGCTCGTCATCAAAATCA
CTCGCATCAACCAAACCGTTATTCATTCGTGATTGCGCCTGAGCGAGACGAAATACGCGGTCGCTGTTAA
AAGGACAATTACAAACAGGAATCGAATGCAACCGGCGCAGGAACACTGCCAGCGCATCAACAATATTTTC
ACCTGAATCAGGATATTCTTCTAATACCTGGAATGCTGTTTTCCCGGGGATCGCAGTGGTGAGTAACCAT
GCATCATCAGGAGTACGGATAAAATGCTTGATGGTCGGAAGAGGCATAAATTCCGTCAGCCAGTTTAGTC
TGACCATCTCATCTGTAACATCATTGGCAACGCTACCTTTGCCATGTTTCAGAAACAACTCTGGCGCATC
GGGCTTCCCATACAATCGATAGATTGTCGCACCTGATTGCCCGACATTATCGCGAGCCCATTTATACCCA
TATAAATCAGCATCCATGTTGGAATTTAATCGCGGCCTAGAGCAAGACGTTTCCCGTTGAATATGGCTCA
TACTCTTCCTTTTTCAATATTATTGAAGCATTTATCAGGGTTATTGTCTCATGAGCGGATACATATTTGA
ATGTATTTAGAAAAATAAACAAATAGGCATGCAGCGCTCTTCCGCTTCCTCGCTCACTGACTCGCTACGC
TCGGTCGTTCGACTGCGGCGAGCGGTGTCAGCTCACTCAAAAGCGGTAATACGGTTATCCACAGAATCAG
GGGATAAAGCCGGAAAGAACATGTGAGCAAAAAGCAAAGCACCGGAAGAAGCCAACGCCGCAGGCGTTTT
TCCATAGGCTCCGCCCCCCTGACGAGCATCACAAAAATCGACGCTCAAGCCAGAGGTGGCGAAACCCGAC
AGGACTATAAAGATACCAGGCGTTTCCCCCTGGAAGCTCCCTCGTGCGCTCTCCTGTTCCGACCCTGCCG
CTTACCGGATACCTGTCCGCCTTTCTCCCTTCGGGAAGCGTGGCGCTTTCTCATAGCTCACGCTGTTGGT
ATCTCAGTTCGGTGTAGGTCGTTCGCTCCAAGCTGGGCTGTGTGCACGAACCCCCCGTTCAGCCCGACCG
CTGCGCCTTATCCGGTAACTATCGTCTTGAGTCCAACCCGGTAAGACACGACTTATCGCCACTGGCAGCA
GCCATTGGTAACTGATTTAGAGGACTTTGTCTTGAAGTTATGCACCTGTTAAGGCTAAACTGAAAGAACA
GATTTTGGTGAGTGCGGTCCTCCAACCCACTTACCTTGGTTCAAAGAGTTGGTAGCTCAGCGAACCTTGA
GAAAACCACCGTTGGTAGCGGTGGTTTTTCTTTATTTATGAGATGATGAATCAATCGGTCTATCAAGTCA
ACGAACAGCTATTCCGTTACTCTAGATTTCAGTGCAATTTATCTCTTCAAATGTAGCACCTGAAGTCAGC
CCCATACGATATAAGTTGTAATTCTCATGTTAGTCATGCCCCGCGCCCACCGGAAGGAGCTGACTGGGTT
GAAGGCTCTCAAGGGCATCGGTCGAGATCCCGGTGCCTAATGAGTGAGCTAACTTACATTAATTGCGTTG
CGCTCACTGCCCGCTTTCCAGTCGGGAAACCTGTCGTGCCAGCTGCATTAATGAATCGGCCAACGCGCGG
GGAGAGGCGGTTTGCGTATTGGGCGCCAGGGTGGTTTTTCTTTTCACCAGTGAGACGGGCAACAGCTGAT
TGCCCTTCACCGCCTGGCCCTGAGAGAGTTGCAGCAAGCGGTCCACGCTGGTTTGCCCCAGCAGGCGAAA
ATCCTGTTTGATGGTGGTTAACGGCGGGATATAACATGAGCTGTCTTCGGTATCGTCGTATCCCACTACC
GAGATGTCCGCACCAACGCGCAGCCCGGACTCGGTAATGGCGCGCATTGCGCCCAGCGCCATCTGATCGT
TGGCAACCAGCATCGCAGTGGGAACGATGCCCTCATTCAGCATTTGCATGGTTTGTTGAAAACCGGACAT
GGCACTCCAGTCGCCTTCCCGTTCCGCTATCGGCTGAATTTGATTGCGAGTGAGATATTTATGCCAGCCA
GCCAGACGCAGACGCGCCGAGACAGAACTTAATGGGCCCGCTAACAGCGCGATTTGCTGGTGACCCAATG
CGACCAGATGCTCCACGCCCAGTCGCGTACCGTCTTCATGGGAGAAAATAATACTGTTGATGGGTGTCTG
GTCAGAGACATCAAGAAATAACGCCGGAACATTAGTGCAGGCAGCTTCCACAGCAATGGCATCCTGGTCA
TCCAGCGGATAGTTAATGATCAGCCCACTGACGCGTTGCGCGAGAAGATTGTGCACCGCCGCTTTACAGG
CTTCGACGCCGCTTCGTTCTACCATCGACACCACCACGCTGGCACCCAGTTGATCGGCGCGAGATTTAAT
CGCCGCGACAATTTGCGACGGCGCGTGCAGGGCCAGACTGGAGGTGGCAACGCCAATCAGCAACGACTGT
TTGCCCGCCAGTTGTTGTGCCACGCGGTTGGGAATGTAATTCAGCTCCGCCATCGCCGCTTCCACTTTTT
CCCGCGTTTTCGCAGAAACGTGGCTGGCCTGGTTCACCACGCGGGAAACGGTCTGATAAGAGACACCGGC
ATACTCTGCGACATCGTATAACGTTACTGGTTTCACATTCACCACCCTGAATTGACTCTCTTCCGGGCGC
TATCATGCCATACCGCGAAAGGTTTTGCGCCATTCGATGGTGTCCGGGATCTCGACGCTCTCCCTTATGC
GACTCCTGCATTAGGAAATTAATACGACTCACTATA
