>Addgene plasmid #32027 | pRSF-KpDcr1deltaC(E224Q) | addgene partial sequence | sequence record 37666 | T7-term
TCCATGGTGCTGGCGTTCAAATTTCGCAGCAGCGGTTTCTTTACCAGACTCGAGTTACTCTTCAATAGAA
TATTTCTTCGAGTTTCCATCCTCTAAATCATAAACCGAATATTTCCTCAATAATTCATCATTTTCCAATA
CCTTCATCGCAGCTCTGTGTTCTGCTTCCCTTATACTGTTACCTTCAGCTTCGTCTAACAGAATGTCACC
TATTTTAACTTCAACTCTGAATGGAGGCATTTCTGTAAGCTTTCTGTAATGAAGTTTATGTCCTAATTTG
TTAATTTGCAGTAATTCGGCTAATTCATTTTTAGCATTTTTATTTAATGGTTCCTTTATCACCATTTGGC
TCGATTTGGCCAATTTTTTTTCTGATAGTTCTTCTAACCATTCCTTGATATCCAAAAACTCAGTGCCAAA
TCTATCAATAACCAATGCACCAATATAGGCTTGAACACAATCAGCATAACGTTTAGACATTTTATCTTTG
ACCACTCTAGTAGGTGTAGCGATATTACCTTGTAATCTCTTGGTGAAGTTTAATTTTGTACTCCAATCAA
ATAGATTATTATTATTTACTATTGATTCTTTCATTTGAGAAAGCATACCTTCATTTGCAGAAGGAAATCT
GGTGTATACAATATATGAAACTAAAGCACCTAGCCAACTATCACCCAAAAATTCTAACCTTTCATTAGAT
AATTGAGTCTTTTGAGCATCATTTAGATGTGCATTCATATTTGGAAAACTTT
