>Addgene plasmid #32027 | pRSF-KpDcr1deltaC(E224Q) | addgene partial sequence | sequence record 38437 | T7 5'-TAATACGACTCACTATAGGG-3'
AATAATTTTGTTTAACTTTAATAAGGAGATATACCATGGGCAGCAGCCATCATCATCATCATCACAGCAG
CGGCCTGGTGCCGCGCGGCAGCCACATGGCAAGCATGTCGGACTCAGAAGTCAATCAAGAAGCTAAGCCA
GAGGTCAAGCCAGAAGTCAAGCCTGAGACTCACATCAATTTAAAGGTGTCCGATGGATCTTCAGAGATCT
TCTTCAAGATCAAAAAGACCACTCCTTTAAGAAGGCTGATGGAAGCGTTCGCTAAAAGACAGGGTAAGGA
AATGGACTCCTTAAGATTCTTGTACGACGGTATTAGAATCCAAGCTGATCAGACCCCTGAAGATTTGGAC
ATGGAGGATAACGATATTATTGAGGCTCACAGAGAACAGATTGGTGGATCCAACGAGTTAAAAGTTAGAG
AATTTTATAGACTCCACAATGCTTGTGTGAAATTGAAAGAGTCTATTAAATTGATTTATGAAAACCCATT
GGTAACTGACCAAAATGTTTTGAATTTGGGAACTGCAGAAAATACTATTGATTATACAATTTTAAACACA
CCTACACTAAATGTTGCTAAAACTTTACTGGGCAATAGATATTCATTAGATCTAATAGATCTTTTTCAAT
CTCATGATTTCAAAGATTCAAACACTGATGTGGATATGTTTATTAAATATCCTGTGGTTTATGATGAAAA
TTTGGAAAATTTAGCATTTATGCATAAAAGTTTTCCAAATATGAATGCACATCTAAATGATGCTCAAAAG
ACTCAATTATCTAATGAAAGGTTAGAATTTTTGGGTGATAGTTGGCTAGGTGCTTTAGTTTCATATATTG
TATACACCAGATTTCCTTCTGCAAATGAAGGTATGCTTTCTCA
